Addgene plasmid #230396: AiP14481 - pAAV-AiE2118m_3xC3-minBG-SYFP2-WPRE3-BGHpA (Alias: CN4481)
Purpose: AiE2118m_3xC3 is an enhancer sequence, designed to drive AAV-mediated transgene expression in specific populations of brain cells
Depositing lab: Allen Institute for Brain Science & Jonathan Ting. Depositing organization: Allen Institute. Publication: A suite of enhancer AAVs and transgenic mouse lines for genetic access to cortical cell types. Ben-Simon Y, Hooper M, Narayan S, Daigle TL, Dwivedi D, Way SW, Oster A, Stafford DA, Mich JK, Taormina MJ, Martinez RA, Opitz-Araya X, Roth JR, Alexander JR, Allen S, Amster A, Arbuckle J, Ayala A, Baker PM, Bakken TE, Barcelli T, Barta S, Bendrick J, Bertagnolli D, Bielstein C, Bishwakarma P, Bowlus J, Boyer G, Brouner K, Casian B, Casper T, Chakka AB, Chakrabarty R, Chance RK, Chavan S, Clark M, Colbert K, Collman F, Daniel S, Departee M, DiValentin P, Donadio N, Dotson N, Egdorf T, Fliss T, Gabitto M, Garcia J, Gary A, Gasperini M, Gloe J, Goldy J, Gore BB, Graybuck L, Greisman N, Haeseleer F, Halterman C, Haradon Z, Hastings SD, Helback O, Ho W, Hockemeyer D, Huang C, Huff S, Hunker A, Johansen N, Jones D, Juneau Z, Kalmbach B, Kannan M, Khem S, Kussick E, Kutsal R, Larsen R, Lee C, Lee AY, Leibly M, Lenz GH, Li S, Liang E, Lusk N, Madigan Z, Malloy J, Malone J, McCue R, Melchor J, Mollenkopf T, Moosman S, Morin E, Newman D, Ng L, Ngo K, Omstead V, Otto S, Oyama A, Pena N, Pham T, Phillips E, Pom CA, Potekhina L, Ransford S, Ray PL, Rette D, Reynoldson C, Rimorin C, Rocha D, Ruiz A, Sanchez REA, Sawyer L, Sedeno-Cortes A, Sevigny JP, Shapovalova N, Shepard N, Shulga L, Sigler AR, Siverts L, Soliman S, Somasundaram S, Staats B, Stewart K, Szelenyi E, Tieu M, Trader C, Tran A, van Velthoven CTJ, Walker M, Wang Y, Weed N, Wirthlin M, Wood T, Wynalda B, Yao Z, Zhou T, Ariza J, Dee N, Reding M, Ronellenfitch K, Mufti S, Sunkin SM, Smith KA, Esposito L, Waters J, Thyagarajan B, Yao S, Lein ES, Zeng H, Levi BP, Ngai J, Ting JT, Tasic B. Cell. 2025 May 16:S0092-8674(25)00513-6. doi: 10.1016/j.cell.2025.05.002. PubMed 40403729.
Backbone
  Vector backbone: pAAV2
  Vector type: AAV
Growth in bacteria
  Bacterial resistance: Ampicillin, 100 μg/mL
  Growth temperature: 37°C
  Growth strain: NEB Stable
  Copy number: High Copy
Gene/Insert
  Gene/Insert name: SYFP2
  Species: Synthetic
  Promoter: minBG
  Cloning method: Gibson Cloning
Terms and licenses: Academic/Nonprofit Terms; Industry Terms: Not Available to Industry
How to cite: AiP14481 - pAAV-AiE2118m_3xC3-minBG-SYFP2-WPRE3-BGHpA (Alias: CN4481) was a gift from Allen Institute for Brain Science & Jonathan Ting (Addgene plasmid # 230396 ; http://n2t.net/addgene:230396 ; RRID:Addgene_230396)
