[The description below was written by a language model from this plasmid's Addgene catalogue record and pLannotate feature annotations shown in this document.]
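Description:
AiP14481 - pAAV-AiE2118m_3xC3-minBG-SYFP2-WPRE3-BGHpA (alias CN4481) is an AAV transfer plasmid built on a pAAV2 backbone, of about 5.5 kb, intended for packaging an enhancer-driven fluorescent reporter into recombinant adeno-associated virus. It is maintained in bacteria through a high-copy ColE1/pUC-type origin and selected with ampicillin via the β-lactamase gene and its native promoter. An f1 phage origin is also present in the backbone, along with small remnants of pBR322 bom and rop sequence. A recombination-deficient strain is recorded for growth, which is usual for plasmids carrying repeat-rich ITRs. The annotation finds a full AAV2 ITR downstream of the cassette and only short ITR fragments upstream, which may reflect the difficulty of sequencing or annotating these hairpin repeats.

Between the ITRs, the AiE2118m_3xC3 enhancer is placed upstream of the minimal beta-globin promoter (minBG), which on its own gives little expression and relies on the enhancer to confer cell-type selectivity. The name suggests three concatenated copies of a core enhancer segment. This fits with a short motif recurring three times at regular spacing in the feature table, where it is labelled as a pause-site fragment and is probably an incidental match. The enhancer and minBG are not annotated as such. The cassette drives SYFP2, a rapidly maturing monomeric yellow fluorescent protein derived from Aequorea victoria. It is followed by WPRE3, a shortened woodchuck posttranscriptional element that boosts transcript expression while saving packaging space, and by the bovine growth hormone polyadenylation signal.

The construct is designed to label specific populations of brain cells after AAV delivery, as part of a larger enhancer-AAV toolkit for cortical cell types. The record does not state which population this enhancer targets.
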