Features (pLannotate 1.2.2; 17 found; start..end, strand, type, name):
     12..39      +  repeat_region  AAV2 ITR (fragment): inverted terminal repeat of adeno-associated virus serotype 2 inverted
     68..95      +  repeat_region  AAV2 ITR (fragment): inverted terminal repeat of adeno-associated virus serotype 2 inverted
    450..472     -  misc_feature   pause site (fragment): RNA polymerase II transcriptional pause signal from the human α2 globin gene
    865..887     -  misc_feature   pause site (fragment): RNA polymerase II transcriptional pause signal from the human α2 globin gene
   1280..1302    -  misc_feature   pause site (fragment): RNA polymerase II transcriptional pause signal from the human α2 globin gene
   1489..2205    +  CDS            SYFP2: SYFP2 is a basic (constitutively fluorescent) yellow fluorescent protein published in 2006, derived from Aequorea victoria. It is reported to be a very rapidly-maturing monomer with moderate acid sensitivity.
   2245..2402    +  misc_feature   WPRE (fragment): woodchuck hepatitis virus posttranscriptional regulatory element
   2408..2488    +  misc_feature   WPRE (fragment): woodchuck hepatitis virus posttranscriptional regulatory element
   2505..2616    +  polyA_signal   bGH poly(A) signal: bovine growth hormone polyadenylation signal
   2734..2874    +  repeat_region  AAV2 ITR: inverted terminal repeat of adeno-associated virus serotype 2 inverted
   2879..2930    -  misc_feature   bom (fragment): basis of mobility region from pBR322
   2949..3404    +  rep_origin     f1 ori (sequence partly withheld): f1 bacteriophage origin of replication; arrow indicates direction of (+) strand synthesis
   3405..3454    -  misc_feature   bom (fragment): basis of mobility region from pBR322
   3556..3591    -  CDS            rop (fragment): Rop protein, which maintains plasmids at low copy number; rop
   3686..3790    +  promoter       AmpR promoter: bla
   3791..4651    +  CDS            AmpR: β-lactamase; bla; confers resistance to ampicillin, carbenicillin, and related antibiotics
   4822..5410    +  rep_origin     ori: high-copy-number ColE1/pMB1/pBR322/pUC origin of replication
>Addgene plasmid #230396 | AiP14481 - pAAV-AiE2118m_3xC3-minBG-SYFP2-WPRE3-BGHpA (Alias: CN4481) | addgene full sequence | sequence record 461929 | Addgene NGS Result
CCTGCAGGCAGCTGCGCGCTCGCTCGCTCACTGAGGCCGCCCGGGCGTCGGGCGACCTTTGGTCGCCCGG
CCTCAGTGAGCGAGCGAGCGCGCAGAGAGGGAGTGGCCAACTCCATCACTAGGGGTTCCTGCGGCCGCAC
GCGTCTGCTCATTAAACAAATCTCTCAGGCGGACTTAACGTGAATTAGCACTTCTCTGAAAGGGGCAGCC
TTGATGAGCAGCAGACAGCTCAGATCATTTGGAAGGTCACAGTTTTTTTTTTATTATTATATAAGCCCAG
TTGTTATTAATGTATTCATATTTGAAGAAACTGAGCAGAGACCTGCTTTCATTCAATCTAGTGAGCAAAA
CAGTACGTTTTCCTAACTGGAAAACAAAACATAAATGCTAATCAGGTCCCAGCAGAGATCAAATCAAGCT
AAATATAGCAGGCACCCTTTGTGGTTTTTTTTGTTTTGTTTTGTTTTGTTTTTTGTTTTTTTTTAATACA
GAAATTAAGGAAAGAAAAAAAACCATTGAATTAATTGTCTTCCTCTGTGCTTCGCACCTGACACCAGCGC
TGCTCATTAAACAAATCTCTCAGGCGGACTTAACGTGAATTAGCACTTCTCTGAAAGGGGCAGCCTTGAT
GAGCAGCAGACAGCTCAGATCATTTGGAAGGTCACAGTTTTTTTTTTATTATTATATAAGCCCAGTTGTT
ATTAATGTATTCATATTTGAAGAAACTGAGCAGAGACCTGCTTTCATTCAATCTAGTGAGCAAAACAGTA
CGTTTTCCTAACTGGAAAACAAAACATAAATGCTAATCAGGTCCCAGCAGAGATCAAATCAAGCTAAATA
TAGCAGGCACCCTTTGTGGTTTTTTTTGTTTTGTTTTGTTTTGTTTTTTGTTTTTTTTTAATACAGAAAT
TAAGGAAAGAAAAAAAACCATTGAATTAATTGTCTTCCTCTGTGCTTCGCACCTGACACCAGCGCTGCTC
ATTAAACAAATCTCTCAGGCGGACTTAACGTGAATTAGCACTTCTCTGAAAGGGGCAGCCTTGATGAGCA
GCAGACAGCTCAGATCATTTGGAAGGTCACAGTTTTTTTTTTATTATTATATAAGCCCAGTTGTTATTAA
TGTATTCATATTTGAAGAAACTGAGCAGAGACCTGCTTTCATTCAATCTAGTGAGCAAAACAGTACGTTT
TCCTAACTGGAAAACAAAACATAAATGCTAATCAGGTCCCAGCAGAGATCAAATCAAGCTAAATATAGCA
GGCACCCTTTGTGGTTTTTTTTGTTTTGTTTTGTTTTGTTTTTTGTTTTTTTTTAATACAGAAATTAAGG
AAAGAAAAAAAACCATTGAATTAATTGTCTTCCTCTGTGCTTCGCACCTGACACCAGCGGAGCTCGGGCT
GGGCATAAAAGTCAGGGCAGAGCCATCTATTGCTTACATTTGCTTCTGGGATCCAGATCTTTCGAAGCTA
GCGCTACCGGTCGCCACCATGGTGAGCAAGGGCGAGGAGCTGTTCACCGGGGTGGTGCCCATCCTGGTCG
AGCTGGACGGCGACGTAAACGGCCACAAGTTCAGCGTGTCCGGCGAGGGCGAGGGCGATGCCACCTACGG
CAAGCTGACCCTGAAGCTGATCTGCACCACCGGCAAGCTGCCCGTGCCCTGGCCCACCCTCGTGACCACC
CTGGGCTACGGCGTGCAGTGCTTCGCCCGCTACCCCGACCACATGAAGCAGCACGACTTCTTCAAGTCCG
CCATGCCCGAAGGCTACGTCCAGGAGCGCACCATCTTCTTCAAGGACGACGGCAACTACAAGACCCGCGC
CGAGGTGAAGTTCGAGGGCGACACCCTGGTGAACCGCATCGAGCTGAAGGGCATCGACTTCAAGGAGGAC
GGCAACATCCTGGGGCACAAGCTGGAGTACAACTACAACAGCCACAACGTCTATATCACCGCCGACAAGC
AGAAGAACGGCATCAAGGCCAACTTCAAGATCCGCCACAACATCGAGGACGGCGGCGTGCAGCTCGCCGA
CCACTACCAGCAGAACACCCCCATCGGCGACGGCCCCGTGCTGCTGCCCGACAACCACTACCTGAGCTAC
CAGTCCAAGCTGAGCAAAGACCCCAACGAGAAGCGCGATCACATGGTCCTGCTGGAGTTCGTGACCGCCG
CCGGGATCACTCTCGGCATGGACGAGCTGTACAAGTAAGTCGACGGCGCGCCGCGGCCGCGAATTCGATA
TCATAATCAACCTCTGGATTACAAAATTTGTGAAAGATTGACTGGTATTCTTAACTATGTTGCTCCTTTT
ACGCTATGTGGATACGCTGCTTTAATGCCTTTGTATCATGCTATTGCTTCCCGTATGGCTTTCATTTTCT
CCTCCTTGTATAAATCCTGGTTAGTTCTTGCCACGGCGGAACTCATCGCCGCCTGCCTTGCCCGCTGCTG
GACAGGGGCTCGGCTGTTGGGCACTGACAATTCCGTGGCTCGAGAGATCTTCGACTGTGCCTTCTAGTTG
CCAGCCATCTGTTGTTTGCCCCTCCCCCGTGCCTTCCTTGACCCTGGAAGGTGCCACTCCCACTGTCCTT
TCCTAATAAAATGAGGAAATTGCATCGCATTGTCTGAGTAGGTGTCATTCTATTCTGGGGGGTGGGGTGG
GGCAGGACAGCAAGGGGGAGGATTGGGAAGACAATAGCAGGCATGAGATCTCACGTGCGGACCGAGCGGC
CGCAGGAACCCCTAGTGATGGAGTTGGCCACTCCCTCTCTGCGCGCTCGCTCGCTCACTGAGGCCGGGCG
ACCAAAGGTCGCCCGACGCCCGGGCTTTGCCCGGGCGGCCTCAGTGAGCGAGCGAGCGCGCAGCTGCCTG
CAGGGGCGCCTGATGCGGTATTTTCTCCTTACGCATCTGTGCGGTATTTCACACCGCATA
[95 nt withheld, positions 2931-3025]
T
[46 nt withheld, positions 3027-3072]
C
[141 nt withheld, positions 3074-3214]
CCTTTGACGTTGGAGTCCACGTTCTTT
[37 nt withheld, positions 3242-3278]
ACTCTATCTCGGGCTATTCTTTTGATTTATAAGGGATTTTGCCGATTTCGGTCTATTGGTTAAAAAATGA
GCTGATTTAACAAAAATTTAACGCGAATTTTAACAAAATATTAACGTTTACAATTTTATGGTGCACTCTC
AGTACAATCTGCTCTGATGCCGCATAGTTAAGCCAGCCCCGACACCCGCCAACACCCGCTGACGCGCCCT
GACGGGCTTGTCTGCTCCCGGCATCCGCTTACAGACAAGCTGTGACCGTCTCCGGGAGCTGCATGTGTCA
GAGGTTTTCACCGTCATCACCGAAACGCGCGAGACGAAAGGGCCTCGTGATACGCCTATTTTTATAGGTT
AATGTCATGATAATAATGGTTTCTTAGACGTCAGGTGGCACTTTTCGGGGAAATGTGCGCGGAACCCCTA
TTTGTTTATTTTTCTAAATACATTCAAATATGTATCCGCTCATGAGACAATAACCCTGATAAATGCTTCA
ATAATATTGAAAAAGGAAGAGTATGAGTATTCAACATTTCCGTGTCGCCCTTATTCCCTTTTTTGCGGCA
TTTTGCCTTCCTGTTTTTGCTCACCCAGAAACGCTGGTGAAAGTAAAAGATGCTGAAGATCAGTTGGGTG
CACGAGTGGGTTACATCGAACTGGATCTCAACAGCGGTAAGATCCTTGAGAGTTTTCGCCCCGAAGAACG
TTTTCCAATGATGAGCACTTTTAAAGTTCTGCTATGTGGCGCGGTATTATCCCGTATTGACGCCGGGCAA
GAGCAACTCGGTCGCCGCATACACTATTCTCAGAATGACTTGGTTGAGTACTCACCAGTCACAGAAAAGC
ATCTTACGGATGGCATGACAGTAAGAGAATTATGCAGTGCTGCCATAACCATGAGTGATAACACTGCGGC
CAACTTACTTCTGACAACGATCGGAGGACCGAAGGAGCTAACCGCTTTTTTGCACAACATGGGGGATCAT
GTAACTCGCCTTGATCGTTGGGAACCGGAGCTGAATGAAGCCATACCAAACGACGAGCGTGACACCACGA
TGCCTGTAGCAATGGCAACAACGTTGCGCAAACTATTAACTGGCGAACTACTTACTCTAGCTTCCCGGCA
ACAATTAATAGACTGGATGGAGGCGGATAAAGTTGCAGGACCACTTCTGCGCTCGGCCCTTCCGGCTGGC
TGGTTTATTGCTGATAAATCTGGAGCCGGTGAGCGTGGGTCTCGCGGTATCATTGCAGCACTGGGGCCAG
ATGGTAAGCCCTCCCGTATCGTAGTTATCTACACGACGGGGAGTCAGGCAACTATGGATGAACGAAATAG
ACAGATCGCTGAGATAGGTGCCTCACTGATTAAGCATTGGTAACTGTCAGACCAAGTTTACTCATATATA
CTTTAGATTGATTTAAAACTTCATTTTTAATTTAAAAGGATCTAGGTGAAGATCCTTTTTGATAATCTCA
TGACCAAAATCCCTTAACGTGAGTTTTCGTTCCACTGAGCGTCAGACCCCGTAGAAAAGATCAAAGGATC
TTCTTGAGATCCTTTTTTTCTGCGCGTAATCTGCTGCTTGCAAACAAAAAAACCACCGCTACCAGCGGTG
GTTTGTTTGCCGGATCAAGAGCTACCAACTCTTTTTCCGAAGGTAACTGGCTTCAGCAGAGCGCAGATAC
CAAATACTGTTCTTCTAGTGTAGCCGTAGTTAGGCCACCACTTCAAGAACTCTGTAGCACCGCCTACATA
CCTCGCTCTGCTAATCCTGTTACCAGTGGCTGCTGCCAGTGGCGATAAGTCGTGTCTTACCGGGTTGGAC
TCAAGACGATAGTTACCGGATAAGGCGCAGCGGTCGGGCTGAACGGGGGGTTCGTGCACACAGCCCAGCT
TGGAGCGAACGACCTACACCGAACTGAGATACCTACAGCGTGAGCTATGAGAAAGCGCCACGCTTCCCGA
AGGGAGAAAGGCGGACAGGTATCCGGTAAGCGGCAGGGTCGGAACAGGAGAGCGCACGAGGGAGCTTCCA
GGGGGAAACGCCTGGTATCTTTATAGTCCTGTCGGGTTTCGCCACCTCTGACTTGAGCGTCGATTTTTGT
GATGCTCGTCAGGGGGGCGGAGCCTATGGAAAAACGCCAGCAACGCGGCCTTTTTACGGTTCCTGGCCTT
TTGCTGGCCTTTTGCTCACATGT
